>Addgene plasmid #159000 | pMSR:MSMEG_0035:Dendra | addgene full sequence | sequence record 315585 | Addgene NGS Result
TGATAGAGTTTGTCCTCCCTATCAGTGATAGATAGGCTTAAGGAGTAATACGACTCACTATAGGGAGAAG
GAGGCCATTATGAAGGCGGGCGATGTCATGGGTCTGGTAGACCGCATCGAACGCAAGCTCGAGTCCACGG
TCGGAGACGCCTTCGCGCGGGTCTTCGGCGGGTCGATCGTGCCGCAGGAAGTCGAGGTGGCGCTGCGGCG
GGAAGCCGAGACCCGCGCACGCACCGTGGCAGGTGGCCAAGTTTTGGCACCGAACGACTACGTAATTACC
CTCAGTGGAACTGACTATCAGAAGGTAAGGGCCGATACTGACCTGACCTCGACCACGTTCGCCAAGCATC
TGAAGGGATACATCCATGATCAGGGTTGGCAAACGTATGGTGAGGTGGTCGTCAGATTCGAGCAATCACC
GAATTTGCACACTGGACAATTCCGCGCGCGTGGCGCGGTCAACCCCGATTCGACCGCTGGCGAATCCGCG
CGAGCTCCACGGGACCATGCGTTCACCGCAGAATCAGGAGAACCACCTATGACCGATAACCCGAATTACC
GAGGCGGCCAGGGACCCGCGCGGCCCGGCGACGAGTACTACGACGAGCGCTACGGACGCCAGGACGATCC
GCGTGGCGGGCAGTACCCGCCGGAGCAGGGTGGCTATCCCCCGCAGGACCAGGGCGGCTACCCGCCCCGC
GGCGGCGGTTATCCCGACCAGGGCGGCTATCCGGATCAGGGTGGATACCCCGACCAGGGTGGTTACCCGG
ACCAGGGCGGATACCCGCCGCAGTCCTATGAGCAGCGCCCGCCCGCGGGTTACGGCCCGCCGCCGCAGGG
CGGCGGCTACGACCGTGGCTACGGCCAGCCGGCCGGCGGCTACCCGCCCGCAGGCCCTCCGGCCGGACCG
CCCCCCGGCGGCCAGCCCGGTTACGGCGGTGCCGATTACGACTACGGCAGGCAGGCCCCGCGCCACGACG
ACTACGGCCGTCCGGATCCGCGCCAGGGCTATCCCGAGCAGGGTGGCTACCCCGAACAGGGCGGCTACGG
CGGCCAGGCCTACGGCCGTCCGGACTACGGCCAGCCCGATTACGGTCAGCAGCCCGGCCGCGGCTACCCC
GAGCAGGGCGGTTACCCCGAGCAGGGTGGATACGGCGAGCCCGCCGGTCGTGACTACGAGTACGGCGGCG
ATTACGGCGCTCCGGCCGGTCAGGGCGGATACGGCGGCGGTTACGGCGCCGACTATCCGGCCGGTGGCAC
GACGGTGACGCTGCAGCTCGACGACGGCAGCGGCCGCACCTACCAGCTGCGTGAGGGCGCCAACGTGATC
GGCCGTGGCCAGGACGCACAGTTCCGGCTGCCCGACACCGGCGTGTCGCGTCGGCACCTCGAGATCCGCT
GGGACGGCCAGGTGGCGTTGCTCTCCGATCTGAACTCCACCAACGGCACCACGGTGAACAACGCACCGGT
CCAGGAGTGGCAGCTGGCGGACGGCGACGTCATCCGGCTGGGCCACTCCGAGATCATCGTGCGCGTGCAC
AAGCTTGGTGCGGCCGCGGGCAACACGCCTGGCATCAATCTGATCAAGGAGGACATGCGTGTCAAGGTGC
ATATGGAGGGCAACGTGAACGGTCACGCCTTCGTGATCGAGGGGGAGGGTAAGGGTAAGCCTTACGAAGG
GACCCAGACCGCCAACCTCACCGTCAAGGAGGGCGCCCCTCTCCCATTCTCGTACGATATCCTCACTACC
GCGGTGCATTACGGGAACCGCGTGTTCACCAAGTACCCCGAGGATATCCCTGACTACTTCAAGCAGAGCT
TCCCGGAGGGATACTCCTGGGAGCGGACGATGACCTTCGAAGACAAGGGTATCTGTACGATCCGCAGCGA
CATCTCGCTGGAAGGGGACTGTTTCTTCCAGAACGTCCGTTTCAAGGGGACCAACTTTCCGCCGAACGGC
CCGGTCATGCAGAAGAAGACCCTCAAGTGGGAGCCGAGCACGGAGAAGCTGCACGTTCGGGACGGCCTCC
TGGTCGGCAACATCAACATGGCGCTGCTGCTGGAAGGCGGCGGCCACTACCTATGCGACTTCAAGACCAC
GTACAAAGCGAAGAAGGTCGTCCAGCTGCCCGACGCGCACTTCGTGGACCACCGCATCGAAATCCTGGGG
AACGATTCGGACTACAACAAGGTCAAGTTGTACGAGCACGCTGTGGCACGCTATAGCCCGCTCCCGTCGC
AGGTCTGGTTCGAAGGCGGCGGCGGGGAGAACCTGTATTTCCAGGACTACAAGGACGACGACGACAAGTG
ATTTAAATAACCCCTTGGGGCCTCTAAACGGGTCTTGAGGGGTTTTTTGTTAACTAGCGTACGATCGAAT
TCCTGCAGCTCACGGTAACTGATGCCGTATTTGCAGTACCAGCGTACGGCCCACAGAATGATGTCACGCT
GAAAATGCCGGCCTTTGAATGGGTTCATGTGCAGCTCCATCAGCAAAAGGGGATGATAAGTTTATCACCA
CCGACTATTTGCAACAGTGCCGTTGATCGTGCTATGATCGACTGATGTCATCAGCGGTGGAGTGCAATGT
CGTGCAATACGAATGGCGAAAAGCCGAGCTCATCGGTCAGCTTCTCAACCTTGGGGTTACCCCCGGCGGT
GTGCTGCTGGTCCACAGCTCCTTCCGTAGCGTCCGGCCCCTCGAAGATGGGCCACTTGGACTGATCGAGG
CCCTGCGTGCTACGCTGGGTCCGGGAGGGACGCTCGTCATGCCCTCGTGGTCAGGTCTGGACGACGAGCC
GTTCGATCCTGCCACGTCGCCCGTTACACCGGACCTTGGAGTTGTCTCTGACACATTCTGGCGCCTGCCA
AATGTAAAGCGCAGCGCCCATCCATTTGCCTTTGCGGCAGCGGGGCCACAGGCAGAGCAGATCATCTCTG
ATCCATTGCCCCTGCCACCTTACTCGCCTGCAAGCCCGGTCGCCCGTGTCCATGAACTCGATGGGCAGGT
ACTTCTCCTCGGCGTGGGACACGATGCCAACACGACGCTGCATCTTGCCGAGTTGATGGCAAAGGTTCCC
TATGGGGTGCCGAGACACTGCACCATTCTTCAGGATGGCAAGTTGGTACGCGTCGATTATCTCGAGAATG
ACCACTGCTGTGAGCGCTTTGCCTTGGCGGACAGGTGGCTCAAGGAGAAGAGCCTTCAGAAGGAAGGTCC
AGTCGGTCATGCCTTTGCTCGGTTGATCCGCTCCCGCGACATTGTGGCGACAGCCCTGGGTCAACTGGGC
CGAGATCCGTTGATCTTCCTGCATCCGCCAGAGGCGGGATGCGAAGAATGCGATGCCGCTCGCCAGTCGA
TTGGCTGAGCTCATGAGCGGAGAACGAGATGACGTTGGAGGGGCAAGGTCGCGCTGATTGCTGGGGCAAC
ACGGGGGATCCACTAGTTCCATGAGCGTCAGACCCCGTAGAAAAGATCAAAGGATCTTCTTGAGATCCTT
TTTTTCTGCGCGTAATCTGCTGCTTGCAAACAAAAAAACCACCGCTACCAGCGGTGGTTTGTTTGCCGGA
TCAAGAGCTACCAACTCTTTTTCCGAAGGTAACTGGCTTCAGCAGAGCGCAGATACCAAATACTGTCCTT
CTAGTGTAGCCGTAGTTAGGCCACCACTTCAAGAACTCTGTAGCACCGCCTACATACCTCGCTCTGCTAA
TCCTGTTACCAGTGGCTGCTGCCAGTGGCGATAAGTCGTGTCTTACCGGGTTGGACTCAAGACGATAGTT
ACCGGATAAGGCGCAGCGGTCGGGCTGAACGGGGGGTTCGTGCACACAGCCCAGCTTGGAGCGAACGACC
TACACCGAACTGAGATACCTACAGCGTGAGCTATGAGAAAGCGCCACGCTTCCCGAGGGGAGAAAGGCGG
ACAGGTATCCGGTAAGCGGCAGGGTCGGAACAGGAGAGCGCACGAGGGAGCTTCCAGGGGGAAACGCCTG
GTATCTTTATAGTCCTGTCGGGTTTCGCCACCTCTGACTTGAGCGTCGATTTTTGTGATGCTCGTCAGGG
GGGCGGAGCCTATGGAAAAACGCCAGCAACGCGGCCTTTTTACGGTTCCTGGCCTTTTGCTGGCCTTTTG
CTCACATGTTCTTTCCTGCGTTATCCCCTGATTCTGTGGATAACCGTATTACCGCCTTTGAGTGAGCTGA
TACCGCTCGCCGCAGCCGAACGACCGAGCGCAACGCGTGCGGCCGCGGTACCCGGGGATCCTCTAGAGTC
GACCACCAAGGGCACCATCTCTGCTTGGGCCACCCCGTTGGCCGCAGCCAGCTCGCTGAGAGCCGTGAAC
GACAGGGCGAACGCCAGCCCGCCGACGGCGAGGGTTCCGACCGCTGCAACTCCCGGTGCAACCTTGTCCC
GGTCTATTCTCTTCACTGCACCAGCTCCAATCTGGTGTGAATGCCCCTCGTCTGTTCGCGCAGGCGGGGG
GCTCTATTCGTTTGTCAGCATCGAAAGTAGCCAGATCAGGGATGCGTTGCAACCGCGTATGCCCAGGTCA
GAAGAGTCGCACAAGAGTTGCAGACCCCTGGAAAGAAAAATGGCCAGAGGGCGAAAACACCCTCTGACCA
GCGGAGCGGGCGACGGGAATCGAACCCGCGTAGCTAGTTTGGAAGAATGGGTGTCTGCCGACCACATATG
GGCCGGTCAAGATAGGTTTTTACCCCCTCTCGGCTGCATCCTCTAAGTGGAAAGAAATTGCAGGTCGTAG
AAGCGCGTTGAAGCCTGAGAGTTGCACAGGAGTTGCAACCCGGTAGCCTTGTTCACGACGAGAGGAGACC
TAGTTGGCACGTCGCGGATGGGGATCGCTGAAGACTCAGCGCAGCGGGAGGATCCAAGCCTCATACGTCA
ACCCGCAGGACGGTGTGAGGTACTACGCGCTGCAGACCTACGACAACAAGATGGACGCCGAAGCCTGGCT
CGCGGGCGAGAAGCGGCTCATCGAGATGGAGACCTGGACCCCTCCACAGGACCGGGCGAAGAAGGCAGCC
GCCAGCGCCATCACGCTGGAGGAGTACACCCGGAAGTGGCTCGTGGAGCGCGACCTCGCAGACGGCACCA
GGGATCTGTACAGCGGGCACGCGGAGCGCCGCATCTACCCGGTGCTAGGTGAAGTGGCGGTCACAGAGAT
GACGCCAGCTCTGGTGCGTGCGTGGTGGGCCGGGATGGGTAGGAAGCACCCGACTGCCCGCCGGCATGCC
TACAACGTCCTCCGGGCGGTGATGAACACAGCGGTCGAGGACAAGCTGATCGCAGAGAACCCGTGCCGGA
TCGAGCAGAAGGCAGCCGATGAGCGCGACGTAGAGGCGCTGACGCCTGAGGAGCTGGACATCGTCGCCGC
TGAGATCTTCGAGCACTACCGGATCGCGGCATACATCCTGGCGTGGACGAGCCTCCGGTTCGGAGAGCTG
ATCGAGCTTCGCCGCAAGGACATCGTGGACGACGGCATGACGATGAAGCTCCGGGTGCGCCGTGGCGCTT
CCCGCGTGGGGAACAAGATCGTCGTTGGCAACGCCAAGACCGTCCGGTCGAAGCGTCCTGTGACGGTTCC
GCCTCACGTCGCGGAGATGATCCGAGCGCACATGAAGGACCGTACGAAGATGAACAAGGGCCCCGAGGCA
TTCCTGGTGACCACGACGCAGGGCAACCGGCTGTCGAAGTCCGCGTTCACCAAGTCGCTGAAGCGTGGCT
ACGCCAAGATCGGTCGGCCGGAACTCCGCATCCACGACCTCCGCGCTGTCGGCGCTACGTTCGCCGCTCA
GGCAGGTGCGACGACCAAGGAGCTGATGGCCCGTCTCGGTCACACGACTCCTAGGATGGCGATGAAGTAC
CAGATGGCGTCTGAGGCCCGCGACGAGGCTATCGCTGAGGCGATGTCCAAGCTGGCCAAGACCTCCTGAA
ACGCAAAAAGCCCCCCTCCCAAGGACACTGAGTCCTAAAGAGGGGGGTTTCTTGTCAGTACGCGAAGAAC
CACGCCTGGCCGCGAGCGCCAGCACCGCCGCTCTGTGCGGAGACCTGGGCACCAGCCCCGCCGCCGCCAG
GAGCATTGCCGTTCCCGCCAGAAATCTAGACGGTGACCACAACGCGCCCGCTTTGATCGGGGACGTCGAA
ATATTGGATCGTCGGCACCGTCACGGCCGTGGGAGGCGGCACGATCCGCGACGTGATGATCGGCCGCATC
CCCACGGTGCTGCGCAGTGAGCTCTACGCCATCCCGGCGTTGATCTGTGCGTTCGCACGCACAGGCCCGG
TGTGAGAAGGGTCTCTGACGAGCGGGAGAACTCCCTATCAG
Features (pLannotate 1.2.2; 14 found; start..end, strand, type, name):
     15..32      +  promoter       tight TRE promoter (fragment): Tet-responsive promoter PTight, consisting of seven tet operator sequences followed by the minimal CMV promoter
     46..64      +  promoter       T7 promoter: promoter for bacteriophage T7 RNA polymerase
    104..1540    +  CDS            fhaA (fragment): FHAA_MYCTU - Also known as TB39.8. Experimental evidence at protein level: Swiss-Prot protein existence level 1. Regulates cell growth and peptidoglycan synthesis by binding to MviN. May inhibit the late stages of peptidoglycan synthesis. From Mycobacterium tuberculosis (strain ATCC 25618 / H37Rv).
   1562..2248    +  CDS            Dendra2: Dendra2 is a photoconvertible green fluorescent protein published in 2006, derived from Dendronephthya sp.. It has high acid sensitivity.
   2288..2308    +  CDS            FLAG (fragment): FLAG® epitope tag, followed by an enterokinase cleavage site
   2317..2359    +  terminator     T7 terminator (fragment): transcription terminator for bacteriophage T7 RNA polymerase
   2565..3365    +  CDS            ApmR: aminoglycoside 3-N-acetyltransferase type IV ; aac(3)IV; confers resistance to apramycin (Paget and Davies, 1996)
   3432..3449    -  misc_feature   MCS (fragment): pBluescript multiple cloning site
   3490..4078    +  rep_origin     ori: high-copy-number ColE1/pMB1/pBR322/pUC origin of replication
   4246..4274    +  misc_feature   MCS (fragment): pUC18/19 multiple cloning site
   4834..5946    +  CDS            33: VINT_BPML5 - Also known as int. Protein inferred from homology: Swiss-Prot protein existence level 3. Integrase is necessary for integration of the phage into the host genome by site-specific recombination. From Mycobacterium phage L5 (Mycobacteriophage L5).
   6008..6112    -  CDS            32 (fragment): VG32_BPML5 - Protein predicted: Swiss-Prot protein existence level 4. From Mycobacterium phage L5 (Mycobacteriophage L5).
   6168..6272    +  CDS            Y4104_STRCO (fragment): Protein inferred from homology: Swiss-Prot protein existence level 3. From Streptomyces coelicolor (strain ATCC BAA-471 / A3(2) / M145).
   6330..8       +  promoter       tight TRE promoter (fragment) (across the origin): Tet-responsive promoter PTight, consisting of seven tet operator sequences followed by the minimal CMV promoter
