[The description below was written by a language model from this plasmid's Addgene catalogue record and pLannotate feature annotations shown in this document.]
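Description:
pMSR:MSMEG_0035:Dendra is a 6.3 kb shuttle plasmid built on the pMSR:Dendra backbone. It serves both as an E. coli expression vector and as an integrating mycobacterial expression vector that targets the mycobacteriophage L5 attachment site. In E. coli it replicates from a high-copy ColE1/pUC-type origin. Selection is with apramycin, through the aac(3)IV aminoglycoside acetyltransferase gene. No mycobacterial replication origin is annotated. Instead, the plasmid carries the phage L5 integrase gene along with adjacent L5-derived sequence, which in vectors of this type drives site-specific, single-copy insertion into the mycobacterial chromosome.

The payload is the M. smegmatis open reading frame MSMEG_0035. By homology, the annotation matches it to FhaA, an M. tuberculosis protein implicated in regulating cell growth and peptidoglycan synthesis. The gene was inserted by ligation-independent cloning and is fused at its C terminus, through a Gly-Ala linker, to the green-to-red photoconvertible fluorescent protein Dendra2 and a single FLAG epitope.

The catalogue lists the promoter as pmycTetO. The short hits labelled as "tight TRE promoter" fragments just upstream of the gene most likely reflect the tet operator sequences of this promoter rather than a mammalian element. A T7 promoter lies between these operators and the coding sequence, and a partial T7 terminator follows the FLAG tag. This arrangement allows T7 RNA polymerase-driven expression in E. coli, which is the stated purpose.

The construct belongs to a systematic mycobacterial gene resource. The fluorescent fusion lends itself to localisation imaging, and the FLAG tag to detection or purification of the protein.
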