Addgene plasmid #159000: pMSR:MSMEG_0035:Dendra
Purpose: T7 expression of C-term fluorescent fusion in E. coli
Depositing lab: Keith Derbyshire & Joseph Wade. Depositing organization: Wadsworth Center, New York State Department of Health. Publication: A Mycobacterial Systems Resource for the Research Community. Judd JA, Canestrari J, Clark R, Joseph A, Lapierre P, Lasek-Nesselquist E, Mir M, Palumbo M, Smith C, Stone M, Upadhyay A, Wirth SE, Dedrick RM, Meier CG, Russell DA, Dills A, Dove E, Kester J, Wolf ID, Zhu J, Rubin ER, Fortune S, Hatfull GF, Gray TA, Wade JT, Derbyshire KM. mBio. 2021 Mar 2;12(2). pii: mBio.02401-20. doi: 10.1128/mBio.02401-20. PubMed 33653882.
Backbone
  Vector backbone: pMSR:Dendra
  Vector type: Bacterial Expression ; Integrating Mycobacterial Expression Vector attL5
Growth in bacteria
  Bacterial resistance: Apramycin, 25 μg/mL
  Growth temperature: 37°C
  Growth strain: DH5alpha
  Copy number: High Copy
Gene/Insert
  Gene/Insert name: MSMEG_0035
  Species: M. smegmatis
  Promoter: pmycTetO
  Tag / fusion protein: Gly-Ala Linker/Dendra2/1x Flag Tag (C terminal on insert)
  Cloning method: Ligation Independent Cloning
  Sequencing primers: 5′ TGATAGAGTTTGTCCTCCCTATCAG; 3′ TCCATATGCACCTTGACACG
Terms and licenses: Academic/Nonprofit Terms; Industry Terms: Not Available to Industry
Depositor comments: NCBI reference sequence: CP000480.1. 5' cloning site: Ase1, destroyed during cloning. 3' cloning site: HindIII, not destroyed during cloning
How to cite: pMSR:MSMEG_0035:Dendra was a gift from Keith Derbyshire & Joseph Wade (Addgene plasmid # 159000 ; http://n2t.net/addgene:159000 ; RRID:Addgene_159000)
