>Addgene plasmid #159000 | pMSR:MSMEG_0035:Dendra | depositor partial sequence | sequence record 306942 | insert sequence
ATGAAGGCGGGCGATGTCATGGGTCTGGTAGACCGCATCGAACGCAAGCTCGAGTCCACGGTCGGAGACG
CCTTCGCGCGGGTCTTCGGCGGGTCGATCGTGCCGCAGGAAGTCGAGGTGGCGCTGCGGCGGGAAGCCGA
GACCCGCGCACGCACCGTGGCAGGTGGCCAAGTTTTGGCACCGAACGACTACGTAATTACCCTCAGTGGA
ACTGACTATCAGAAGGTAAGGGCCGATACTGACCTGACCTCGACCACGTTCGCCAAGCATCTGAAGGGAT
ACATCCATGATCAGGGTTGGCAAACGTATGGTGAGGTGGTCGTCAGATTCGAGCAATCACCGAATTTGCA
CACTGGACAATTCCGCGCGCGTGGCGCGGTCAACCCCGATTCGACCGCTGGCGAATCCGCGCGAGCTCCA
CGGGACCATGCGTTCACCGCAGAATCAGGAGAACCACCTATGACCGATAACCCGAATTACCGAGGCGGCC
AGGGACCCGCGCGGCCCGGCGACGAGTACTACGACGAGCGCTACGGACGCCAGGACGATCCGCGTGGCGG
GCAGTACCCGCCGGAGCAGGGTGGCTATCCCCCGCAGGACCAGGGCGGCTACCCGCCCCGCGGCGGCGGT
TATCCCGACCAGGGCGGCTATCCGGATCAGGGTGGATACCCCGACCAGGGTGGTTACCCGGACCAGGGCG
GATACCCGCCGCAGTCCTATGAGCAGCGCCCGCCCGCGGGTTACGGCCCGCCGCCGCAGGGCGGCGGCTA
CGACCGTGGCTACGGCCAGCCGGCCGGCGGCTACCCGCCCGCAGGCCCTCCGGCCGGACCGCCCCCCGGC
GGCCAGCCCGGTTACGGCGGTGCCGATTACGACTACGGCAGGCAGGCCCCGCGCCACGACGACTACGGCC
GTCCGGATCCGCGCCAGGGCTATCCCGAGCAGGGTGGCTACCCCGAACAGGGCGGCTACGGCGGCCAGGC
CTACGGCCGTCCGGACTACGGCCAGCCCGATTACGGTCAGCAGCCCGGCCGCGGCTACCCCGAGCAGGGC
GGTTACCCCGAGCAGGGTGGATACGGCGAGCCCGCCGGTCGTGACTACGAGTACGGCGGCGATTACGGCG
CTCCGGCCGGTCAGGGCGGATACGGCGGCGGTTACGGCGCCGACTATCCGGCCGGTGGCACGACGGTGAC
GCTGCAGCTCGACGACGGCAGCGGCCGCACCTACCAGCTGCGTGAGGGCGCCAACGTGATCGGCCGTGGC
CAGGACGCACAGTTCCGGCTGCCCGACACCGGCGTGTCGCGTCGGCACCTCGAGATCCGCTGGGACGGCC
AGGTGGCGTTGCTCTCCGATCTGAACTCCACCAACGGCACCACGGTGAACAACGCACCGGTCCAGGAGTG
GCAGCTGGCGGACGGCGACGTCATCCGGCTGGGCCACTCCGAGATCATCGTGCGCGTGCAC
